>Addgene plasmid #35712 | MSCV.IRES.hCD4 | depositor partial sequence | sequence record 44052 | IRES
ATTCCGCCCCTCTCCCCCCCCCCCCTCTCCCTCCCCCCCCCCTAACGTTACTGGCCGAAGCCGCTTGGAA
TAAGGCCGGTGTGCGTTTGTCTATATGTGATTTTCCACCATATTGCCGTCTTTTGGCAATGTGAGGGCCC
GGAAACCTGGCCCTGTCTTCTTGACGAGCATTCCTAGGGGTCTTTCCCCTCTCGCCAAAGGAATGCAAGG
TCTGTTGAATGTCGTGAAGGAAGCAGTTCCTCTGGAAGCTTCTTGAAGACAAACAACGTCTGTAGCGACC
CTTTGCAGGCAGCGGAACCCCCCACCTGGCGACAGGTGCCTCTGCGGCCAAAAGCCACGTGTATAAGATA
CACCTGCAAAGGCGGCACAACCCCAGTGCCACGTTGTGAGTTGGATAGTTGTGGAAAGAGTCAAATGGCT
CTCCTCAAGCGTATTCAACAAGGGGCTGAAGGATGCCCAGAAGGTACCCCATTGTATGGGATCTGATCTG
GGGCCTCGGTGCACATGCTTTACATGTGTTTAGTCGAGGTTAAAAAAACGTCTAGGCCCCCCGAACCACG
GGGACGTGGTTTTCCTTTGAAAAACACGATGATAA
