>Addgene plasmid #35712 | MSCV.IRES.hCD4 | depositor partial sequence | sequence record 44053 | hCD4 ORF
ACA
[1374 nt withheld, positions 4-1377]
TGAG
