>Addgene plasmid #35712 | MSCV.IRES.hCD4 | addgene partial sequence | sequence record 45263 | hCD4-R 5'-TGCACCTCCTCCTTCTGG-3'
GAGTCTTCTATCTTAAGATTCTTGATGATCAGGGGG
[275 nt withheld, positions 37-311]
TGTGGCCTTGCCGAGGGAGGCAGGGGCCTGAGCCAGTAGGGACCTGAGCCCACAGAAATGGCAGGGCCTC
TGGGCTTGCGTCTTTCCCGAATTCGCGGCCATGGTTGTGGCCATATTATCATCGTGTTTTTCAAAGGAAA
ACCACGTCCCCGTGGTTCGGGGGGCCTAGACGTTTTTTTAACCTCGACTAAACACATGTAAAGCATGTGC
ACCGAGGCCCCAGATCAGATCCCATACAATGGGGTACCTTCTGGGCATCCTTCAGCCCCTTGTTGAATAC
GCTTGAGGAGAGCCATTTGACTCTTTCCACAACTATCCAACTCACAACGTGGCACTGGGGGTTG
