>Addgene plasmid #35712 | MSCV.IRES.hCD4 | addgene partial sequence | sequence record 46271 | IRES-F 5'-TGGCTCTCCTCAAGCGTATT-3'
CCAGAAGGTACCCCATTGTATGGGATCTGATCTGGGGCCTCGGTGCACATGCTTTACATGTGTTTAGTCG
AGGTTAAAAAAACGTCTAGGCCCCCCGAACCACGGGGACGTGGTTTTCCTTTGAAAAACACGATGATAAT
ATGGCCACAACCATGGCCGCGAATTCGGGAAAGACGCAAGCCCAGAGGCCCTGCCATTTCTGTGGGCTCA
GGTCCCTACTGGCTCAGGCCCCTGCCTCCCTCGGCAAGGCCACA
[275 nt withheld, positions 255-529]
C
[324 nt withheld, positions 531-854]
