[The description below was written by a language model from this plasmid's Addgene catalogue record.]
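Description:
MSCV.IRES.hCD4 is a retroviral mammalian expression vector built on the MSCV 2.2 backbone (recorded as about 6.5 kb without inserts). MSCV-type vectors derive from the murine stem cell virus. Their long terminal repeats normally supply both the promoter activity and the elements needed for packaging, reverse transcription and integration, although the record lists no individual features, so the promoter, packaging signal and bacterial origin are not explicitly documented here. The plasmid is propagated in E. coli under ampicillin selection, and its copy number is recorded as unknown.

The payload consists of two parts: an internal ribosome entry site of about 595 bp, cloned via EcoRI sites, and a human CD4 sequence of about 1.4 kb. An IRES allows cap-independent translation of a downstream open reading frame from the same transcript, so this arrangement is characteristic of a bicistronic vector. A gene of interest placed upstream of the IRES would be co-expressed with hCD4, and the surface protein would mark transduced cells for detection or enrichment with antibodies. As deposited, no upstream gene is listed, which suggests this is the empty or control form of the vector. The record does not state whether the hCD4 is full length or truncated, nor which cloning sites are available for inserting a gene.

The associated publication concerns an MLL-dependent gene network in hematopoiesis, consistent with use for transducing hematopoietic cells. The depositor notes that the original plasmid was described in earlier work and that a portion derives from another laboratory's construct.
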