Addgene plasmid #35712: MSCV.IRES.hCD4
Depositing lab: Patricia Ernst. Depositing organization: Dartmouth College and Medical School. Publication: An MLL-dependent network sustains hematopoiesis. Artinger EL, Mishra BP, Zaffuto KM, Li BE, Chung EK, Moore AW, Chen Y, Cheng C, Ernst P. Proc Natl Acad Sci U S A. 2013 Jul 16;110(29):12000-5. doi: 10.1073/pnas.1301278110. Epub 2013 Jun 6. PubMed 23744037.
Backbone
  Vector backbone: MSCV 2.2
  Backbone size w/o insert (bp): 6505
  Vector type: Mammalian Expression, Retroviral
Growth in bacteria
  Bacterial resistance: Ampicillin, 100 μg/mL
  Growth temperature: 37°C
  Growth strain: DH5alpha
  Copy number: Unknown
Gene/Insert 1
  Gene/Insert name: IRES
  Insert size (bp): 595
  Cloning method: Restriction Enzyme; 5′ cloning site EcorI (unknown if destroyed); 3′ cloning site EcorI (unknown if destroyed)
  Sequencing primers: 5′ TGG CTC TCC TCA AGC GTA TT; 3′ CCT CAC ATT GCC AAA AGA CG
Gene/Insert 2
  Gene/Insert name: hCD4
  Species: H. sapiens (human)
  Insert size (bp): 1381
  Cloning method: Restriction Enzyme; 5′ cloning site None (unknown if destroyed); 3′ cloning site None (unknown if destroyed)
  Sequencing primers: 5′ GCG AAA ACA GGA AAG TTG CAT C
Resource information
  A portion of this plasmid was derived from a plasmid made by: Thomas Graf
Terms and licenses: Academic/Nonprofit Terms; Industry Terms: Not Available to Industry
Depositor comments: Please note that the original plasmid was described in Xie et al., 2004 Cell (PubMed ID - 15163413).
How to cite: MSCV.IRES.hCD4 was a gift from Patricia Ernst (Addgene plasmid # 35712 ; http://n2t.net/addgene:35712 ; RRID:Addgene_35712)
